>Addgene plasmid #218635 | pLV UBC msNLRP3(LRRm2)-APEX2-3xFLAG-IRES-eGFP (N1008R_R1009E_E1010R_R1013E) | addgene full sequence | sequence record 431947 | Addgene NGS Result
TTGAGATCCTTTTTTTCTGCGCGTAATCTGCTGCTTGCAAACAAAAAAACCACCGCTACCAGCGGTGGTT
TGTTTGCCGGATCAAGAGCTACCAACTCTTTTTCCGAAGGTAACTGGCTTCAGCAGAGCGCAGATACCAA
ATACTGTTCTTCTAGTGTAGCCGTAGTTAGGCCACCACTTCAAGAACTCTGTAGCACCGCCTACATACCT
CGCTCTGCTAATCCTGTTACCAGTGGCTGCTGCCAGTGGCGATAAGTCGTGTCTTACCGGGTTGGACTCA
AGACGATAGTTACCGGATAAGGCGCAGCGGTCGGGCTGAACGGGGGGTTCGTGCACACAGCCCAGCTTGG
AGCGAACGACCTACACCGAACTGAGATACCTACAGCGTGAGCTATGAGAAAGCGCCACGCTTCCCGAAGG
GAGAAAGGCGGACAGGTATCCGGTAAGCGGCAGGGTCGGAACAGGAGAGCGCACGAGGGAGCTTCCAGGG
GGAAACGCCTGGTATCTTTATAGTCCTGTCGGGTTTCGCCACCTCTGACTTGAGCGTCGATTTTTGTGAT
GCTCGTCAGGGGGGCGGAGCCTATGGAAAAACGCCAGCAACGCGGCCTTTTTACGGTTCCTGGCCTTTTG
CTGGCCTTTTGCTCACATGTTCTTTCCTGCGTTATCCCCTGATTCTGTGGATAACCGTATTACCGCCTTT
GAGTGAGCTGATACCGCTCGCCGCAGCCGAACGACCGAGCGCAGCGAGTCAGTGAGCGAGGAAGCGGAAG
AGCGCCCAATACGCAAACCGCCTCTCCCCGCGCGTTGGCCGATTCATTAATGCAGCTGGCACGACAGGTT
TCCCGACTGGAAAGCGGGCAGTGAGCGCAACGCAATTAATGTGAGTTAGCTCACTCATTAGGCACCCCAG
GCTTTCCACTTTATGCTTCCGGCTCGTATGTTGTGTGGAATTGTGAGCGGATAACAATTTCACACAGGAA
ACAGCTATGACCATGATTACGCCAAGCGCGCAATTAACCCTCACTAAAGGGAACAAAAGCTGGAGCTGCA
AGCTTAATGTAGTCTTATGCAATACTCTTGTAGTCTTGCAACATGGTAACGATGAGTTAGCAACATGCCT
TACAAGGAGAGAAAAAGCACCGTGCATGCCGATTGGTGGAAGTAAGGTGGTACGATCGTGCCTTATTAGG
AAGGCAACAGACGGGTCTGACATGGATTGGACGAACCACTGAATTGCCGCATTGCAGAGATATTGTATTT
AAGTGCCTAGCTCGATACATAAACGGGTCTCTCTGGTTAGACCAGATCTGAGCCTGGGAGCTCTCTGGCT
AACTAGGGAACCCACTGCTTAAGCCTCAATAAAGCTTGCCTTGAGTGCTTCAAGTAGTGTGTGCCCGTCT
GTTGTGTGACTCTGGTAACTAGAGATCCCTCAGACCCTTTTAGTCAGTGTGGAAAATCTCTAGCAGTGGC
GCCCGAACAGGGACTTGAAAGCGAAAGGGAAACCAGAGGAGCTCTCTCGACGCAGGACTCGGCTTGCTGA
AGCGCGCACGGCAAGAGGCGAGGGGCGGCGACTGGTGAGTACGCCAAAAATTTTGACTAGCGGAGGCTAG
AAGGAGAGAGATGGGTGCGAGAGCGTCAGTATTAAGCGGGGGAGAATTAGATCGCGATGGGAAAAAATTC
GGTTAAGGCCAGGGGGAAAGAAAAAATATAAATTAAAACATATAGTATGGGCAAGCAGGGAGCTAGAACG
ATTCGCAGTTAATCCTGGCCTGTTAGAAACATCAGAAGGCTGTAGACAAATACTGGGACAGCTACAACCA
TCCCTTCAGACAGGATCAGAAGAACTTAGATCATTATATAATACAGTAGCAACCCTCTATTGTGTGCATC
AAAGGATAGAGATAAAAGACACCAAGGAAGCTTTAGACAAGATAGAGGAAGAGCAAAACAAAAGTAAGAC
CACCGCACAGCAAGCGGCCGCTGATCTTCAGACCTGGAGGAGGAGATATGAGGGACAATTGGAGAAGTGA
ATTATATAAATATAAAGTAGTAAAAATTGAACCATTAGGAGTAGCACCCACCAAGGCAAAGAGAAGAGTG
GTGCAGAGAGAAAAAAGAGCAGTGGGAATAGGAGCTTTGTTCCTTGGGTTCTTGGGAGCAGCAGGAAGCA
CTATGGGCGCAGCGTCAATGACGCTGACGGTACAGGCCAGACAATTATTGTCTGGTATAGTGCAGCAGCA
GAACAATTTGCTGAGGGCTATTGAGGCGCAACAGCATCTGTTGCAACTCACAGTCTGGGGCATCAAGCAG
CTCCAGGCAAGAATCCTGGCTGTGGAAAGATACCTAAAGGATCAACAGCTCCTGGGGATTTGGGGTTGCT
CTGGAAAACTCATTTGCACCACTGCTGTGCCTTGGAATGCTAGTTGGAGTAATAAATCTCTGGAACAGAT
TTGGAATCACACGACCTGGATGGAGTGGGACAGAGAAATTAACAATTACACAAGCTTAATACACTCCTTA
ATTGAAGAATCGCAAAACCAGCAAGAAAAGAATGAACAAGAATTATTGGAATTAGATAAATGGGCAAGTT
TGTGGAATTGGTTTAACATAACAAATTGGCTGTGGTATATAAAATTATTCATAATGATAGTAGGAGGCTT
GGTAGGTTTAAGAATAGTTTTTGCTGTACTTTCTATAGTGAATAGAGTTAGGCAGGGATATTCACCATTA
TCGTTTCAGACCCACCTCCCAACCCCGAGGGGACCCGACAGGCCCGAAGGAATAGAAGAAGAAGGTGGAG
AGAGAGACAGAGACAGATCCATTCGATTAGTGAACGGATCTCGACGGTATCGGTTAACTTTTAAAAGAAA
AGGGGGGATTGGGGGGTATAGTGCAGGGGAAAGAATAGTAGACATAATAGCAACAGACATACAAACTAAA
GAATTACAAAAACAAATTACAAAATTCAAAATTTTATGGCCTCCGCGCCGGGTTTTGGCGCCTCCCGCGG
GCGCCCCCCTCCTCACGGCGAGCGCTGCCACGTCAGACGAAGGGCGCAGCGAGCGTCCTGATCCTTCCGC
CCGGACGCTCAGGACAGCGGCCCGCTGCTCATAAGACTCGGCCTTAGAACCCCAGTATCAGCAGAAGGAC
ATTTTAGGACGGGACTTGGGTGACTCTAGGGCACTGGTTTTCTTTCCAGAGAGCGGAACAGGCGAGGAAA
AGTAGTCCCTTCTCGGCGATTCTGCGGAGGGATCTCCGTGGGGCGGTGAACGCCGATGATTATATAAGGA
CGCGCCGGGTGTGGCACAGCTAGTTCCGTCGCAGCCGGGATTTGGGTCGCGGTTCTTGTTTGTGGATCGC
TGTGATCGTCACTTGGGGAGACGCCATCCACGCTGTTTTGACCTCCATAGAAGACACCGACGCTACCATG
ACGAGTGTCCGTTGCAAGCTGGCTCAGTATCTAGAGGACCTTGAAGATGTGGACCTCAAGAAATTCAAAA
TGCATTTGGAAGATTACCCGCCCGAGAAAGGCTGTATCCCAGTCCCCAGGGGCCAGATGGAGAAGGCAGA
TCACTTGGATCTAGCCACACTCATGATTGACTTCAATGGCGAGGAGAAGGCCTGGGCCATGGCTGTGTGG
ATCTTTGCTGCGATCAACAGGCGAGACCTCTGGGAAAAAGCTAAGAAGGACCAGCCAGAGTGGAATGACA
CGTGTACATCACATTCCTCTATGGTATGCCAGGAGGACAGCCTTGAAGAAGAGTGGATGGGTTTGCTGGG
ATATCTCTCCCGCATCTCCATTTGTAAAAAGAAGAAAGATTACTGTAAGATGTACAGACGACATGTGAGA
AGCAGGTTCTACTCTATCAAGGACAGGAACGCGCGTCTAGGTGAGAGTGTGGACCTCAACAGTCGCTACA
CGCAGCTCCAACTGGTCAAGGAGCATCCAAGCAAGCAGGAGCGGGAGCATGAACTCCTGACCATCGGCCG
GACTAAAATGCGGGACAGCCCCATGAGTTCCCTTAAGCTGGAGCTGCTGTTTGAGCCCGAGGACGGGCAC
TCGGAGCCTGTGCACACAGTGGTGTTCCAGGGAGCAGCAGGCATCGGGAAAACCATCCTAGCCAGGAAGA
TTATGTTGGACTGGGCACTGGGAAAGCTCTTCAAAGACAAATTTGACTATTTGTTCTTTATCCACTGCCG
AGAGGTGAGCCTCAGGACGCCAAGGAGTCTAGCAGACCTGATTGTCAGCTGCTGGCCTGACCCAAACCCA
CCAGTGTGCAAGATCCTGCGCAAGCCTTCCAGGATCCTCTTCCTCATGGATGGCTTTGATGAGCTACAAG
GGGCCTTTGACGAGCACATTGGGGAGGTCTGCACAGACTGGCAAAAGGCTGTGCGGGGAGACATTCTGCT
AAGCAGCCTCATCCGAAAGAAACTGCTGCCCAAGGCCTCTCTGCTCATAACGACGAGGCCGGTAGCCTTG
GAGAAACTGCAGCATCTCCTGGACCACCCCCGCCATGTGGAGATCCTAGGTTTCTCTGAGGCCAAAAGGA
AGGAGTATTTCTTTAAGTATTTCTCCAACGAGCTGCAGGCCCGGGAGGCCTTCAGGCTGATCCAAGAGAA
TGAGGTCCTCTTTACCATGTGCTTCATCCCCCTGGTCTGCTGGATTGTGTGCACGGGGCTAAAGCAACAG
ATGGAGACCGGGAAGAGCCTGGCCCAGACCTCCAAGACCACTACGGCCGTCTACGTCTTCTTCCTTTCCA
GCCTGCTGCAATCCCGGGGGGGCATTGAGGAGCATCTCTTCTCTGACTACCTACAGGGGCTCTGTTCACT
GGCTGCGGATGGAATTTGGAACCAGAAAATCCTATTTGAGGAGTGTGATCTGCGGAAGCACGGCCTGCAG
AAGACTGACGTCTCCGCTTTCCTGAGGATGAACGTGTTCCAGAAGGAAGTGGACTGCGAGAGATTCTACA
GCTTCAGCCACATGACTTTCCAGGAGTTCTTCGCTGCTATGTACTATTTGCTGGAAGAGGAGGCAGAGGG
GGAGACCGTGAGGAAAGGACCAGGAGGTTGTTCAGATCTTCTGAACCGAGACGTGAAGGTCCTACTAGAA
AATTACGGCAAGTTTGAAAAAGGCTATCTGATTTTTGTTGTCCGATTCCTCTTTGGCCTTGTAAACCAGG
AGAGAACCTCTTATTTGGAGAAGAAACTAAGTTGCAAGATCTCTCAGCAAGTCAGACTGGAACTACTGAA
GTGGATTGAAGTGAAAGCCAAGGCCAAGAAGCTGCAGTGGCAGCCCAGCCAACTGGAACTGTTCTACTGC
CTGTACGAGATGCAGGAGGAAGACTTTGTGCAGAGTGCCATGGACCACTTTCCCAAAATTGAGATCAACC
TCTCTACCAGAATGGACCACGTGGTTTCCTCCTTTTGTATTAAGAACTGTCATAGGGTCAAAACGCTTTC
CCTGGGTTTTTTTCACAACTCGCCCAAGGAGGAAGAAGAAGAGAGGAGAGGAGGTCGACCCTTGGACCAG
GTTCAGTGTGTTTTCCCAGACACTCATGTTGCCTGTTCTTCCAGACTGGTGAACTGCTGCCTCACTTCTA
GCTTCTGCCGTGGTCTCTTCTCAAGTCTAAGCACCAACCGGAGCCTCACTGAACTGGACCTCAGTGACAA
TACTCTGGGAGACCCGGGCATGAGGGTGCTGTGTGAGGCACTCCAGCACCCAGGCTGTAACATTCAGAGA
CTGTGGTTGGGGCGCTGCGGACTGTCCCATCAATGCTGCTTCGACATCTCCTCTGTCCTGAGCAGCAGCC
AGAAGCTGGTGGAGCTGGACCTCAGTGACAATGCCCTGGGGGACTTTGGAATCAGATTGCTGTGTGTGGG
ACTGAAGCACCTGCTCTGCAACCTCCAGAAACTGTGGTTGGTGAGCTGCTGTCTCACATCCGCGTGTTGT
CAGGATCTCGCATTGGTTCTGAGCTCCAACCATTCTCTGACCAGACTGTACATTGGAGAAAATGCCTTGG
GAGACTCAGGAGTCCAAGTTTTGTGTGAAAAGATGAAGGACCCACAGTGTAACTTGCAGAAGCTGGGGTT
GGTGAATTCCGGCCTTACTTCAATCTGTTGTTCAGCTCTGACCTCTGTGCTCAAAACCAACCAGAACTTC
ACACACCTCTATCTACGAAGCAATGCCCTTGGAGACACAGGACTCAGGCTCCTCTGTGAGGGGCTTCTGC
ACCCGGACTGTAAACTACAGATGCTGGAATTAGACAACTGCAGCCTCACCTCACACAGCTGCTGGAATCT
CTCCACAATTCTGACCCACAACCACAGCCTTCGGAAGCTGAACCTGGGCAACAATGATCTTGGCGATCTG
TGCGTGGTGACCCTCTGTGAGGTGCTGAAACAGCAGGGCTGCCTCCTGCAGAGCCTACAGTTGGGTGAAA
TGTACTTAAGAGAAAGAACAAAAGAAGCCTTAGAAGCGCTCCAGGAAGAAAAGCCTGAGCTGACTATAGT
CTTCGAGATTTCCTGGGGCGGATCCGGGGGAAGCGGCGGATCCATCGAAGACGGAAGAGCGGATCCACCG
GTCGCCACCATGGGAAAGTCTTACCCAACTGTGAGTGCTGATTACCAGGACGCCGTTGAGAAGGCGAAGA
AGAAGCTCAGAGGCTTCATCGCTGAGAAGAGATGCGCTCCTCTAATGCTCCGTTTGGCATTCCACTCTGC
TGGAACCTTTGACAAGGGCACGAAGACCGGTGGACCCTTCGGAACCATCAAGCACCCTGCCGAACTGGCT
CACAGCGCTAACAACGGTCTTGACATCGCTGTTAGGCTTTTGGAGCCACTCAAGGCGGAGTTCCCTATTT
TGAGCTACGCCGATTTCTACCAGTTGGCTGGCGTTGTTGCCGTTGAGGTCACGGGTGGACCTAAGGTTCC
ATTCCACCCTGGAAGAGAGGACAAGCCTGAGCCACCACCAGAGGGTCGCTTGCCCGATCCCACTAAGGGT
TCTGACCATTTGAGAGATGTGTTTGGCAAAGCTATGGGGCTTACTGACCAAGATATCGTTGCTCTATCTG
GGGGTCACACTATTGGAGCTGCACACAAGGAGCGTTCTGGATTTGAGGGTCCCTGGACCTCTAATCCTCT
TATTTTCGACAACTCATACTTCACGGAGTTGTTGAGTGGTGAGAAGGAAGGTCTCCTTCAGCTACCTTCT
GACAAGGCTCTTTTGTCTGACCCTGTATTCCGCCCTCTCGTTGACAAATATGCAGCGGACGAAGATGCCT
TCTTTGCTGATTACGCTGAGGCTCACCAAAAGCTTTCCGAGCTTGGGTTTGCTGATGCCGGCGGATCCGG
GGGAAGCGACTACAAGGACCACGACGGTGACTACAAGGACCACGACATCGACTACAAGGACGACGACGAC
AAGTAATGAGTCGACATTAATTAACGCCCCCCCCCCCTAACGTTACTGGCCGAAGCCGCTTGGAATAAGG
CCGGTGTGCGTTTGTCTATATGTTATTTTCCACCATATTGCCGTCTTTTGGCAATGTGAGGGCCCGGAAA
CCTGGCCCTGTCTTCTTGACGAGCATTCCTAGGGGTCTTTCCCCTCTCGCCAAAGGAATGCAAGGTCTGT
TGAATGTCGTGAAGGAAGTAGTTCCTCTGGAAGCTTCTTGAAGACAAACAACGTCTGTAGCGACCCTTTG
CAGGCAGCGGAACCCCCCACCTGGCGACAGGTGCCTCTGCGGCCAAAAGCCACGTGTATAAGATACACCT
GCAAAGGCGGCACAACCCCAGTGCCACGTTGTGAGTTGGATAGTTGTGGAAAGAGTCAAATGGCTCTCCT
CAAGCGTATTCAACAAGGGGCTGAAGGATGCCCAGAAGGTACCCCATTGTATGGGATCTGATCTGGGGCC
TCGGTGCACATGCTTTACATGTATTTAGTCGAGGTTAAAAAAACGTCTAGGCCCCCCGAACCACGGGGAC
GTGGTTTTCCTTTGAAAAACACGATGATAATATGGCCACAACCATGGTGAGCAAGGGCGAGGAGCTGTTC
ACCGGGGTGGTGCCCATCCTGGTCGAGCTGGACGGCGACGTAAACGGCCACAAGTTCAGCGTGTCCGGCG
AGGGCGAGGGCGATGCCACCTACGGCAAGCTGACCCTGAAGTTCATCTGCACCACCGGCAAGCTGCCCGT
GCCCTGGCCCACCCTCGTGACCACCCTGACCTACGGCGTGCAGTGCTTCAGCCGCTACCCCGACCACATG
AAGCAGCACGACTTCTTCAAGTCCGCCATGCCCGAAGGCTACGTCCAGGAGCGCACCATCTTCTTCAAGG
ACGACGGCAACTACAAGACCCGCGCCGAGGTGAAGTTCGAGGGCGACACCCTGGTGAACCGCATCGAGCT
GAAGGGCATCGACTTCAAGGAGGACGGCAACATCCTGGGGCACAAGCTGGAGTACAACTACAACAGCCAC
AACGTCTATATCATGGCCGACAAGCAGAAGAACGGCATCAAGGTGAACTTCAAGATCCGCCACAACATCG
AGGACGGCAGCGTGCAGCTCGCCGACCACTACCAGCAGAACACCCCCATCGGCGACGGCCCCGTGCTGCT
GCCCGACAACCACTACCTGAGCACCCAGTCCGCCCTGAGCAAAGACCCCAACGAGAAGCGCGATCACATG
GTCCTGCTGGAGTTCGTGACCGCCGCCGGGATCACTCTCGGCATGGACGAGCTGTACAAGTAAAGCGGCC
GCGTCGACAATCAACCTCTGGATTACAAAATTTGTGAAAGATTGACTGGTATTCTTAACTATGTTGCTCC
TTTTACGCTATGTGGATACGCTGCTTTAATGCCTTTGTATCATGCTATTGCTTCCCGTATGGCTTTCATT
TTCTCCTCCTTGTATAAATCCTGGTTGCTGTCTCTTTATGAGGAGTTGTGGCCCGTTGTCAGGCAACGTG
GCGTGGTGTGCACTGTGTTTGCTGACGCAACCCCCACTGGTTGGGGCATTGCCACCACCTGTCAGCTCCT
TTCCGGGACTTTCGCTTTCCCCCTCCCTATTGCCACGGCGGAACTCATCGCCGCCTGCCTTGCCCGCTGC
TGGACAGGGGCTCGGCTGTTGGGCACTGACAATTCCGTGGTGTTGTCGGGGAAGCTGACGTCCTTTCCAT
GGCTGCTCGCCTGTGTTGCCACCTGGATTCTGCGCGGGACGTCCTTCTGCTACGTCCCTTCGGCCCTCAA
TCCAGCGGACCTTCCTTCCCGCGGCCTGCTGCCGGCTCTGCGGCCTCTTCCGCGTCTTCGCCTTCGCCCT
CAGACGAGTCGGATCTCCCTTTGGGCCGCCTCCCCGCCTGGAATTCGAGCTCGGTACCTTTAAGACCAAT
GACTTACAAGGCAGCTGTAGATCTTAGCCACTTTTTAAAAGAAAAGGGGGGACTGGAAGGGCTAATTCAC
TCCCAACGAAGACAAGATCTGCTTTTTGCTTGTACTGGGTCTCTCTGGTTAGACCAGATCTGAGCCTGGG
AGCTCTCTGGCTAACTAGGGAACCCACTGCTTAAGCCTCAATAAAGCTTGCCTTGAGTGCTTCAAGTAGT
GTGTGCCCGTCTGTTGTGTGACTCTGGTAACTAGAGATCCCTCAGACCCTTTTAGTCAGTGTGGAAAATC
TCTAGCAGTAGTAGTTCATGTCATCTTATTATTCAGTATTTATAACTTGCAAAGAAATGAATATCAGAGA
GTGAGAGGAACTTGTTTATTGCAGCTTATAATGGTTACAAATAAAGCAATAGCATCACAAATTTCACAAA
TAAAGCATTTTTTTCACTGCATTCTAGTTGTGGTTTGTCCAAACTCATCAATGTATCTTATCATGTCTGG
CTCTAGCTATCCCGCCCCTAACTCCGCCCATCCCGCCCCTAACTCCGCCCAGTTCCGCCCATTCTCCGCC
CCATGGCTGACTAATTTTTTTTATTTATGCAGAGGCCGAGGCCGCCTCGGCCTCTGAGCTATTCCAGAAG
TAGTGAGGAGGCTTTTTTGGAGGCCTAGGGACGTACCCAATTCGCCCTATAGTGAGTCGTATTACGCGCG
CTCACTGGCCGTCGTTTTACAACGTCGTGACTGGGAAAACCCTGGCGTTACCCAACTTAATCGCCTTGCA
GCACATCCCCCTTTCGCCAGCTGGCGTAATAGCGAAGAGGCCCGCACCGATCGCCCTTCCCAACAGTTGC
GCAGCCTGAATGGCGAATGGG
[124 nt withheld, positions 10242-10365]
C
[91 nt withheld, positions 10367-10457]
A
[49 nt withheld, positions 10459-10507]
CCTTTGACGTTGGAGTCCACGTTCTTT
[37 nt withheld, positions 10535-10571]
ACCCTATCTCGGTCTATTCTTTTGATTTATAAGGGATTTTGCCGATTTCGGCCTATTGGTTAAAAAATGA
GCTGATTTAACAAAAATTTAACGCGAATTTTAACAAAATATTAACGCTTACAATTTAGGTGGCACTTTTC
GGGGAAATGTGCGCGGAACCCCTATTTGTTTATTTTTCTAAATACATTCAAATATGTATCCGCTCATGAG
ACAATAACCCTGATAAATGCTTCAATAATATTGAAAAAGGAAGAGTATGAGTATTCAACATTTCCGTGTC
GCCCTTATTCCCTTTTTTGCGGCATTTTGCCTTCCTGTTTTTGCTCACCCAGAAACGCTGGTGAAAGTAA
AAGATGCTGAAGATCAGTTGGGTGCACGAGTGGGTTACATCGAACTGGATCTCAACAGCGGTAAGATCCT
TGAGAGTTTTCGCCCCGAAGAACGTTTTCCAATGATGAGCACTTTTAAAGTTCTGCTATGTGGCGCGGTA
TTATCCCGTATTGACGCCGGGCAAGAGCAACTCGGTCGCCGCATACACTATTCTCAGAATGACTTGGTTG
AGTACTCACCAGTCACAGAAAAGCATCTTACGGATGGCATGACAGTAAGAGAATTATGCAGTGCTGCCAT
AACCATGAGTGATAACACTGCGGCCAACTTACTTCTGACAACGATCGGAGGACCGAAGGAGCTAACCGCT
TTTTTGCACAACATGGGAGATCATGTAACTCGCCTTGATCGTTGGGAACCGGAGCTGAATGAAGCCATAC
CAAACGACGAGCGTGACACCACGATGCCTGTAGCAATGGCAACAACGTTGCGCAAACTATTAACTGGCGA
ACTACTTACTCTAGCTTCCCGGCAACAATTAATAGACTGGATGGAGGCGGATAAAGTTGCAGGACCACTT
CTGCGCTCGGCCCTTCCGGCTGGCTGGTTTATTGCTGATAAATCTGGAGCCGGTGAGCGTGGGTCTCGCG
GTATCATTGCAGCACTGGGGCCAGATGGTAAGCCCTCCCGTATCGTAGTTATCTACACGACGGGGAGTCA
GGCAACTATGGATGAACGAAATAGACAGATCGCTGAGATAGGTGCCTCACTGATTAAGCATTGGTAACTG
TCAGACCAAGTTTACTCATATATACTTTAGATTGATTTAAAACTTCATTTTTAATTTAAAAGGATCTAGG
TGAAGATCCTTTTTGATAATCTCATGACCAAAATCCCTTAACGTGAGTTTTCGTTCCACTGAGCGTCAGA
CCCCGTAGAAAAGATCAAAGGATCTTC
Features (pLannotate 1.2.2; 29 found; start..end, strand, type, name):
      1..589     +  rep_origin     ori: high-copy-number ColE1/pMB1/pBR322/pUC origin of replication
    772..864     +  CDS            lacI (fragment): lac repressor; lacI; The lac repressor binds to the lac operator to inhibit transcription in E. coli. This inhibition can be relieved by adding lactose or isopropyl-β-D-thiogalactopyranoside (IPTG).
    877..898     +  protein_bind   CAP binding site: CAP binding activates transcription in the presence of cAMP. E. coli catabolite activator protein
    917..943     +  promoter       lac promoter (fragment): promoter for the E. coli lac operon
    947..969     +  protein_bind   lac operator (fragment): The lac repressor binds to the lac operator to inhibit transcription in E. coli. This inhibition can be relieved by adding lactose or isopropyl-β-D-thiogalactopyranoside (IPTG). lac repressor encoded by lacI
   1012..1030    +  promoter       T3 promoter: promoter for bacteriophage T3 RNA polymerase
   1058..1284    +  promoter       RSV promoter: Rous sarcoma virus enhancer/promoter
   1285..1465    +  LTR            5' LTR (truncated): truncated 5' long terminal repeat (LTR) from HIV-1
   1512..1637    +  misc_feature   HIV-1 Ψ: packaging signal of human immunodeficiency virus type 1
   1621..1984    +  CDS            HIV-1 gag (fragment): gag protein from human immunodeficiency virus 1; gag
   2130..2363    +  misc_feature   RRE: The Rev response element (RRE) of HIV-1 allows for Rev-dependent mRNA export from the nucleus to the cytoplasm.
   2740..2840    +  CDS            Rev (fragment): human immunodeficiency virus 1 (HIV-1) Rev protein; rev; enhances nuclear export of unspliced and incompletely spliced viral mRNAs
   2859..2975    +  misc_feature   cPPT/CTS: central polypurine tract and central termination sequence of HIV-1
   2978..3376    +  promoter       UbC promoter: human ubiquitin C promoter
   3428..6526    +  CDS            Nlrp3: NLRP3_MOUSE - Also known as Cias1, Mmig1, Nalp3, Pypaf1. Experimental evidence at protein level: Swiss-Prot protein existence level 1. As the sensor component of the NLRP3 inflammasome, plays a crucial role in innate immunity and inflammation. In response to pathogens and other damage-associated signals, initiates the formation of the inflammasome polymeric complex, made of NLRP3, PYCARD and CASP1 (or possibly CASP4/CASP11). Recruitment of proCASP1 to the inflammasome promotes its activation and CASP1-catalyzed IL1B and IL18 maturation and secretion in the extracellular milieu (PubMed:28847925
   6590..7339    +  CDS            APEX2: soybean ascorbate peroxidase, engineered to serve as a monomeric tag for electron microscopy and live-cell proteomics (Lam et al., 2015) more active than the original APEX due to the A134P mutation
   7400..7423    +  CDS            5xFLAG (fragment): five tandem FLAG® epitope tags
   7448..8023    +  misc_feature   IRES2: internal ribosome entry site (IRES) of the encephalomyocarditis virus (EMCV)
   8024..8743    +  CDS            EGFP: the original enhanced GFP (Yang et al., 1996) mammalian codon-optimized
   8759..9347    +  misc_feature   WPRE: woodchuck hepatitis virus posttranscriptional regulatory element
   9364..9432    +  CDS            nef (fragment): NEF_HV1Z2 - Experimental evidence at protein level: Swiss-Prot protein existence level 1. Extracellular Nef protein targets CD4(+) T-lymphocytes for apoptosis by interacting with CXCR4 surface receptors. From Human immunodeficiency virus type 1 group M subtype D (isolate Z2/CDC-Z34) (HIV-1).
   9434..9667    +  LTR            3' LTR (ΔU3): self-inactivating 3' long terminal repeat (LTR) from HIV-1
   9739..9860    +  polyA_signal   SV40 poly(A) signal: SV40 polyadenylation signal
   9900..10035   +  rep_origin     SV40 ori: SV40 origin of replication
  10056..10074   -  promoter       T7 promoter: promoter for bacteriophage T7 RNA polymerase
  10082..10237   +  CDS            lacZα (fragment): LacZα fragment of β-galactosidase; lacZ fragment
  10242..10670   +  rep_origin     f1 ori (sequence partly withheld): f1 bacteriophage origin of replication; arrow indicates direction of (+) strand synthesis
  10723..10827   +  promoter       AmpR promoter: bla
  10828..11688   +  CDS            AmpR: β-lactamase; bla; confers resistance to ampicillin, carbenicillin, and related antibiotics
