[The description below was written by a language model from this plasmid's Addgene catalogue record and pLannotate feature annotations shown in this document.]
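Description:
pLV UBC msNLRP3(LRRm2)-APEX2-3xFLAG-IRES-eGFP (N1008R_R1009E_E1010R_R1013E) is a lentiviral mammalian expression plasmid of about 11.9 kb built on the pLV UBC backbone. It is maintained in E. coli through a high-copy ColE1/pUC-type origin and an ampicillin resistance gene, and also carries an f1 origin and remnants of a lac/lacZα cloning region flanked by T3 and T7 promoters. The viral portion has a third-generation, self-inactivating layout. An RSV promoter drives a truncated HIV-1 5' LTR, followed by the Ψ packaging signal, a gag fragment, the Rev response element and the cPPT/CTS. A ΔU3 3' LTR closes the transfer cassette, with an SV40 polyadenylation signal and an SV40 origin downstream.

Between the LTRs, the human ubiquitin C promoter drives mouse Nlrp3, the sensor component of the NLRP3 inflammasome. The coding sequence carries four charge-altering substitutions (N1008R, R1009E, E1010R, R1013E), which the construct name designates "LRRm2". The record does not explain the functional consequence of this mutant. NLRP3 is fused at its C terminus to APEX2, an engineered soybean ascorbate peroxidase used for proximity labelling, and to a 3xFLAG epitope. The automated annotation detects the epitope only as a fragment of a tandem FLAG array. An EMCV IRES then allows EGFP to be translated from the same transcript, so that transduced cells can be identified or sorted by fluorescence; GFP is the only mammalian marker listed. A WPRE follows EGFP to enhance transcript expression. The stated purpose is proximity biotinylation of this NLRP3 mutant, as part of work on spatiotemporal proteomic profiling of cellular responses to NLRP3 agonists.
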