Addgene plasmid #218635: pLV UBC msNLRP3(LRRm2)-APEX2-3xFLAG-IRES-eGFP (N1008R_R1009E_E1010R_R1013E)
Purpose: Proximity biotinylation of msNLRP3(LRRm2, N1008R_R1009E_E1010R_R1013E)
Depositing lab: Wade Harper. Depositing organization: Harvard Medical School. Publication: Spatiotemporal proteomic profiling of cellular responses to NLRP3 agonists. Hollingsworth LR, Veeraraghavan P, Paulo JA, Harper JW. bioRxiv 2024.04.19.590338 10.1101/2024.04.19.590338.
Backbone
  Vector backbone: pLV UBC
  Vector type: Mammalian Expression, Lentiviral
  Selectable markers: GFP
Growth in bacteria
  Bacterial resistance: Ampicillin, 100 μg/mL
  Growth temperature: 30°C
  Growth strain: NEB Stable
  Copy number: High Copy
Gene/Insert
  Gene/Insert name: NLRP3
  Species: M. musculus (mouse)
  Mutation: N1008R, R1009E, E1010R, R1013E
  Entrez Gene: Nlrp3 (a.k.a. AGTAVPRL, AII/AVP, Cias1, FCAS, FCU, MWS, Mmig1, NALP3, Pypaf1)
  Promoter: UBC
  Tag / fusion protein: APEX2-3xFLAG (C terminal on insert)
  Cloning method: Gibson Cloning
  Sequencing primers: 5′ TTATATAAGGACGCGCCG; 3′ IRES-R
Terms and licenses: Academic/Nonprofit Terms; Industry Terms: Not Available to Industry
Depositor comments: Additional data, code, and other details related to this work (Hollingsworth et al. 2024) are available at https://harperlab.pubpub.org/pub/nlrp3/.
How to cite: pLV UBC msNLRP3(LRRm2)-APEX2-3xFLAG-IRES-eGFP (N1008R_R1009E_E1010R_R1013E) was a gift from Wade Harper (Addgene plasmid # 218635 ; http://n2t.net/addgene:218635 ; RRID:Addgene_218635)
